Addgene plasmid #200005: pPath-BGC08-pT7native
Purpose: BGC08 pathway. pT7-native CDS sequence
Depositing lab: Farren Isaacs. Depositing organization: Yale University. Publication: Cross-kingdom expression of synthetic genetic elements promotes discovery of metabolites in the human microbiome. Patel JR, Oh J, Wang S, Crawford JM, Isaacs FJ. Cell. 2022 Apr 28;185(9):1487-1505.e14. doi: 10.1016/j.cell.2022.03.008. Epub 2022 Apr 1. PubMed 35366417.
Backbone
  Vector backbone: Custom
  Vector type: Bacterial Expression
  Selectable markers: Kanamycin
Growth in bacteria
  Bacterial resistance: Ampicillin, 100 μg/mL
  Growth temperature: 30°C
  Growth strain: Pir1
  Copy number: Low Copy
Gene/Insert
  Gene/Insert name: Pathways
  Species: Synthetic
  Cloning method: Gibson Cloning
Terms and licenses: Academic/Nonprofit Terms; Industry Terms: Not Available to Industry
How to cite: pPath-BGC08-pT7native was a gift from Farren Isaacs (Addgene plasmid # 200005 ; http://n2t.net/addgene:200005 ; RRID:Addgene_200005)
