[The description below was written by a language model from this plasmid's Addgene catalogue record and pLannotate feature annotations shown in this document.]
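Description:
pPath-BGC08-pT7native is a roughly 15.2 kb, low-copy bacterial expression plasmid on a custom backbone. It carries a biosynthetic gene cluster pathway designated BGC08, with the native coding sequences placed under T7 promoter control. The insert is recorded only as synthetic "Pathways" assembled by Gibson cloning. The individual pathway genes are not named, and the automated annotation leaves most of the region from about position 1 to 6,700 unannotated, apart from a very short hit to the Pichia FLD1 promoter that is likely spurious. That region presumably holds the pathway. A T7 promoter lies near the end of the linear map and would read across the plasmid junction into this region. Just upstream of it are a T7 terminator, an rrnB T1 terminator fragment and short matches to His-tag and T7 gene 10-derived tag sequences.

The backbone is built for movement between hosts. Replication in E. coli depends on the R6K γ origin, which requires the pi initiator protein and so explains propagation in a pir-expressing strain, with selection by TEM β-lactamase (ampicillin). An incP oriT allows conjugative transfer. A φC31 integrase gene (annotated as a fragment) together with an annotated minimal φC31 attB site suggests site-specific integration into a recipient genome, although the record does not name the recipient or its docking site. A λ cI repressor gene lies adjacent to the integrase, and its regulatory role is not stated. CEN4 and ARS1 fragments, plus a kanamycin phosphotransferase flanked by the Ashbya gossypii TEF promoter and terminator (a KanMX-type cassette), indicate maintenance and selection in yeast. This fits the associated work on cross-kingdom expression of synthetic genetic elements for discovering human microbiome metabolites.
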