Features (pLannotate 1.2.2; 20 found; start..end, strand, type, name):
   2041..2058    -  promoter       FLD1 promoter (fragment): Pichia pastoris FLD1; methanol- and methylamine-inducible promoter for Pichia pastoris formaldehyde dehydrogenase
   6688..6779    +  promoter       AmpR promoter: bla
   6780..7637    +  CDS            bla: BLAT_ECOLX - Experimental evidence at protein level: Swiss-Prot protein existence level 1. TEM-type are the most prevalent beta-lactamases in enterobacteria; they hydrolyze the beta-lactam bond in susceptible beta-lactam antibiotics, thus conferring resistance to penicillins and cephalosporins. TEM-3 and TEM-4 are capable of hydrolyzing cefotaxime and ceftazidime. TEM-5 is capable of hydrolyzing ceftazidime. TEM-6 is capable of hydrolyzing ceftazidime and aztreonam. TEM-8/CAZ-2, TEM- 16/CAZ-7 and TEM-24/CAZ-6 are markedly active against ceftazidime. IRT- 4 shows resistance to beta-lactamase in
   7644..7683    +  terminator     fd terminator: central terminator from bacteriophage fd (Otsuka and Kunisawa, 1982)
   7830..7938    +  oriT           oriT: incP origin of transfer
   7957..8345    +  rep_origin     R6K γ ori: γ replication origin from E. coli plasmid R6K; requires the R6K initiator protein pi for replication
   8488..8657    -  misc_feature   CEN4 (fragment): S. cerevisiae CEN4 centromere
   8658..9084    +  rep_origin     ARS1 (fragment): S. cerevisiae autonomously replicating sequence ARS1
   9226..9936    -  CDS            cI: RPC1_LAMBD - Experimental evidence at protein level: Swiss-Prot protein existence level 1. Acts as a transcriptional repressor that allows virus to establish and maintain latency. Prevents both the viral DNA replication and the exit programs. Clamps the two operator OL (operator left made of OL1, OL2 and OL3 sites) and OR (operator right made of OR1, OR2 and OR3 sites) together by binding to them and arranging the intervening DNA in a loop. This step allows repression of lytic pR and pL promoters by binding to OL1, OL2, OR1 and OR2 simultaneously. The binding of cI on OR2 additionally activate
  10144..11959   +  CDS            phage φC31 integrase (fragment): integrase from phage φC31
  11961..11979   -  promoter       SP6 promoter: promoter for bacteriophage SP6 RNA polymerase
  11982..12015   +  protein_bind   attB: minimal attB site for the φC31 integrase (Groth et al., 2000) phage φC31 integrase
  12271..12614   +  promoter       TEF promoter: Ashbya gossypii TEF promoter
  12645..13454   +  CDS            KanR: aminoglycoside phosphotransferase; aph(3')-Ia; confers resistance to kanamycin
  13460..13657   +  terminator     TEF terminator: Ashbya gossypii TEF terminator
  13722..13764   +  terminator     rrnB T1 terminator (fragment): transcription terminator T1 from the E. coli rrnB gene
  13794..13811   +  CDS            9xHis (fragment): 9xHis affinity tag
  13821..13870   +  CDS            SET1 (fragment): solubility-enhancement tag derived from T7 phage gene 10B
  13878..13925   +  terminator     T7 terminator: transcription terminator for bacteriophage T7 RNA polymerase
  13944..13962   +  promoter       T7 promoter: promoter for bacteriophage T7 RNA polymerase
>Addgene plasmid #200005 | pPath-BGC08-pT7native | addgene full sequence | sequence record 409151 | Addgene NGS Result
GCTCAAGTTTTGAGCAGATTTAAGGGAAGTAAATAAATGAAGTTCGATGAAGAATATTACAAAGAAGTGA
TAAAAAAGTACAATTATAATCCTTTATTGTTTAATAAGATTGATTTTCAATTGCCAGGTATTTCTAAAAA
TGAAATGCAATTAATGTGGCTGTGTAGTTACCATTCTTTAAAAAATAGGAAAGTTAACTGTGAAAATACT
CTATTTACAACAGGAATAGGTCTCTCAGGTGTTCCACATATGGGTACAATATCACAAATAATTCGTGCTA
TTAAGTTACAACGAGGAGGCAATAAAGTTCAAATAGTGTTGGGAGATATAGATGCGTATACAGGCAGACA
TATTTCATGGACACAAACACAGCATTTAAAGGAAAAATATAGAAATTTTATATTAAAATTAGGTTTCAAT
TCTCAAACAGGTATACTAAGAGCTCAAAGTGATAAAAGTGTATTTTTGACTCAAGCAAAGATTGCAGGGT
ATTTTAAAGATGAAATTGCTGATGAATCTGAAGAAGATTTGCACGACTTATATGTTAAAGATAACAAAGT
TGAATCTAAAATGACGTTTAATAGAAAATATTCGTTATCTTTAATGTGTGCAGATTTTATTGAACCATTA
TTAATGGATAATTTTACGAATATAGTAGTTTTTTTAGGACTTGATGAACATAAATACGTTAGAGCGTCAA
AACAAGTTATGGATTTAATGAAACAAGAATTTAAAGTTTTAGATTCCAAAAAAATATATGCTTTATATTC
GCCTTTAATTAGAGGTTTTAATGGCTTTCCTAAGATGTCGAAAAGCTTTACAGAATCCTCTTTAAGTATT
CAAAATACGCCTTTTGAAATAGAACATAAAATTATGAATAAAAAAGAAGATGAGATGCCTCTTCAACTAA
ATGTAAACTATCAATTAATGAAAGGTTTAATGGATATATCCGAAGAAAAAGCAAAGCAGGTTCATTCAGA
TTATAAAAACCAAAATGTAGGATGGATTGTAGATAAAGAAGAATTATTAAAAAGAGTAATAGAAATTAGA
GATATGTGGTATGAATGATAAATTTAACCAAGTTAACTTAATTAGTAAACAGTTACAGCAAATTGTAAAT
GACAAAAAATATGACATTTTAGAACTAAAGGATATTCTTTATTATTTAATGTCAAGTGATAAAAAATATT
CAGATGCATTCTTAAGTTCTTTATTAATGGGATTAGAACTTGTAAACATGCCGAGTAAAGACATAAAAAC
TTTGATTGATGTAATAATTAGAATTAATCATTATAATCCTTTCTCAGTTTCCTTATCTAAATATCCTAAT
ATTACTTGCGTAGCGGGTTCTGGAAAAAAATATTATAAAACTTTGAATATTACAACTTTAGCTACAATTG
TAGCTTCGGGATTAGGAGCAGTAATCGTTAAACCAACTTCCAAGGGTGTTACTTCACGTTTAGGTTCAGA
AGATTTGCTTGAATATTTAAAACTTCCAATAACTAATTCTATAACTAAAGCTGAGGCATTTATTTCTAAA
AATTCTATTGCATTTTTTTCTATAGAAAATTTGATTCCCAAGTTTGATGCAATCTATGGAGGACGACAGT
TAACAATATCTCCATTAAGTAATGCTTTGCCGGGGTTAATGTCGCCCATATCATGCCAAAATATATATTT
TGGATTAAGTTCTAATTATCATAACAAGGCTCTTAATTTATTGCGATCATATGGAATTGGAGGCAATATA
TCAATATCTAGTACAAAATTAAACGAAGGATATTTAGATGAATTAACATTTAGCAGTGGTTCTAAGCTGA
CTTTTGAATCTTCTAATAATTCAACAATTATTTTAGAAGGTATTACTTTTGACAAAGCTGATTTAAATAA
TGCAAGGTCAACAAATAATATAACTAATAATATAAATAAAATTATTTCAGAAATAAAAAGTACAGAAGTT
ACGGACTATATGAAAATAGTATGCTTGAACGCTGCTGGTATTTTGCTTACTGCAGGAGTGTATAAAAATA
TCAGAGTAGCGTATGAACAAGCAAAGTTATATGTACAAAAGGGTAAATTATTAGATAGAATAAATGCATT
AAGGGGTAAACAATTATGAGTCTATTTGAACAGTTATTGAATTTAAAGCAGAGTCCAAAAGTAGTTGTTA
AGGATTGTAATAATGATTACTCTGGGAGGCAATTATTAGAAAAAGTAGGTAAAATTCAAAATGTACTACT
ACACCTGGGGGTTAAAAATGGAGATAAAATTCCTGTAATAGTGGAGCCTTCTATAGATGCAATTGCTTTA
GTGTATGCTATTGGATTCTTGGGTGCCGTATATGTTCCCATCTCCCCTAAATCGCCCAAAAAACGTATTA
ATTTTATTATAAAAGATTTGAGTGCTAAATTGGTACTTACAAATCAGAATTATCTATTGTTAGATAATAA
TATAAATATGTTTACAATAAAAGATCTACTAAGTATGACAATCAAGGATAAAACGCCTACAGTTATGTCT
AGACGTCAAAATGATACTGCTTATATTATTTATACATCTGGAAGCACAGGTAACCCTAAAGGGGTAGAAG
TATCTTTTGATAATTTAGAGTCATTTATTCATTCTTTCAACATTTGTTTCCCAAGTTCCCAAAATTCAAC
TTACTTATTAAATACAGCTTTACAATTTGACGTATCAATTTCTGAATTATATGGATGGATTTCTCAAGGA
GCGGTTCTTCAATTACTTTCAGCAGAACAATTAAAAGATTTAAAAAACTTACCACTTTATGTAAAGAAAT
ATCATATTACTCATTTATGTGCGGCACCATCTACATTACAAGTCATGGATAATAGCCGACTAGATCTTCT
TGACGAGAGTAGTTTATCATTCCTATTAATTGCAGGTGAAGAATTTCCTGTTTCTTTGGCAAAGAGACTT
AAAAAGCTTGTAAAAAGTGGGAAAGTATATAATTGTTATGGTCCAACAGAAGCAACAGTTTATGCGTTAT
ATCATAAAGTTACTATGAAAGACATATTACAAGGAAAGATACCTATCGGACGCCCATTTCCTAACGCTAC
TATTAAGTTGTTACCTCAGAAAAGAAAAAATTTTGAATTACTTATTGGTGGATATGGAGTGTCCAAAGGC
TATTTGAATTTAAAAAGAAAAAATAGCTACAGCTTTGTTGAGCTAGATGGAGAAAGATTTTATAAAACTG
GAGATCTTGTAAAATATGACCAAGATATGAATAATATTATTTTTGTTGGAAGAAAAGATTTTCAATTAGA
AATAAATAGTATTCGGGTAGAGCCAAGTGAAATTGAAGGTGTAATTAATCAAGTTGATAAAGTGATTGAC
AGTTTAGTTGTCATGAATAAGGGGATATTAACGTGTATTTACACAACGTTTAAGCATTCTATAGTTGATT
CTAACAGTATTAAACTGAAAATTTCAGAAAAACTACCGAAATATATGATTCCTAAGCGGTGGTACAGAGT
TTCAGAGTTTCCTTTAACTATAAATGGAAAAATTGATAGAAAAACGTTGTTAAAGACCTTTTCTAATCCC
ATTAATAATTCTGATACTGAAGATAAATTAATAAGTAAAATTGAACAAATTTGTGATATTTCTAATTTAT
CCGAAAATGACAATATTTTTGATCTTGGTATTGATTCGTTGATGACCGTTGAAATAGAAATTATGCTAGA
AAAACATTACCATTCGAAAATACCAACAGGTTTTTTATATGAACATCCAACAGTTGAAAAAATAAAACGT
TATTTTAAAGATGAATCTAAGCTTAAATTCAATAATATTGAACAAATTTTGAAAAAGATAACAGAACGTT
ACGTAATTGATAAAGATAAATTGATTATATATTCAAATGATAAAAATGTTGAAAACAAGTTGCAAAAGCA
TCTTTATAACTTATCTTTATTCAAAGAAATTAAAATCAATGATATTTCAATTTTTAACAACGAAAACAAT
TGTGAAACGGTTGTTGATGGTGGAAAAATAAACGAAGATAGGAACTATGAATCTTCAATATTTCAAAAAG
TATATACTACTATTAAACTTCCAAGTTTTACTGTAGTTAGATTTTCTATCCAAGATGATCTAGTAGGGAG
TAAAACAAAAACATTAATTACTCGATTAATATATACAACAGAAGCTTTTCGTACGAAAATTATTAAAACT
ACTGATGGAAATTATATTAGTACGGTTTATACAGATCTTAATATAAGAAGTAACATCGAAGATATAACAT
ATTTGTCTAAAGAAAAGCAAGTTAATTATATAAATAAGAAAATTGGAAAATATGAAAACCAAATTTTATC
TAAATTAACAAGAAACTATTTGTATAAAATTTTGTCTTTTAGAACTAGTTCCCAAAATATTGAATTAGTA
ATTATTTGTCATCATAATATTTGTGATGGAGCAAGCGAACAATTGCTAAACAAGAAAATTGGGCAACTCT
TAAATAATCAATCAGTGACTGATTTGAAGATGAAAGATTATTTAGAAACAATAAAAATGAATTCTGCCAT
TGAAAACATACTTAATGATCCTGTAATTAAAGAAATAGGTAAAATGAAAAACCAGATAGGTAATGAGAAG
CTGACTTGGAGTGAAAAAAGATTAGTAGGAGTTGAAAAATTAAATAATTTTCAAAAAATGATGATGGTAG
CCAATTATGTTACAAAAGAATATTTAAAAGAAAGCGGGCATCAATTTATGACATTTCAAATGCTGTTTAA
TTTTAGAAAGGTAAATAACAAAGATTTTTCAACTTTGATTAATGATTGTCATGAAACATTAACTTTCTTT
AGAAGGAAGTCAGATACAGATATTCAGTTTGTTAATAATTTGTTTTATAGATTAAATGATTTTCACTATA
ATCGTGGAATAAGTACCGGTTATGCCATTTATAATAATTTTCCTGCATTTAATAATGAACAGCTTCAAAT
ACAAAAAATTTTGGAAGAAGCTCCAATTAATATTGACTATATAGGTGAAGTGGAAACAAAGAACCTAGAT
AGTAAAGCAAAAGCGATTATTAATTTGCGAAAGCAATTAAAAGATCTTAAACATCAAATTAGGTTTACTG
CATTTTCTAGCAAAAATGAGATGTTTATTTACCGTATCTCAGGAGAACAGACATGGCAATATTGAAAATT
AATGTAAGTGATACTATCCCTCTATCTCAAGATATAACTAAGAGATTAATAAATGTTAATTATGTAGGTA
TTTGTGGATCAGATAAGCAAAAATTAGATGATCCACCTATTAAATATTTAGGACATGAAATAATTGGAAA
GGATATGGATAACGGAAAATTTGTTGTAATAAATCCAAATATTACATGTGGTAAATGTTATAGTTGCCTA
AATGGTTATGAAAATTTATGTAGCAAAGAAAAGGCTATAGGGACTAATGTGAATGGTGGTTTTCAAGGTT
GGTTACGAGTTCCATCTACTAATCTAGAATATATAGAAAAACCAGATATTAAGTATATATTTACAGATCC
TTTAGCAGTTGTTCTGCATGGTATGTCAATGATAAAAATTTTATCTAATTATAAAGTTATTGTATTAGGC
AATGGTAGTATAGCAAAAATATTAGTATGGCGATTAAATTTGTTAGGTATCAAGCCAGATGTTATGTGCA
GATCTGGAATTTGGAATAATAAGGAATTAACCATATCGAATTTATATAAATTGACGGAAAAAGTATCGCT
TAATTACTACGATATAGCTTTTGAGTGTATAGGTTTTAAACAGTCGGAAACTATAGAAAAATCATTAGGA
ATGATTAGACCAAAAGGAGAATTTATTTGTTTCGGTGTTTTTCCAGAGGACTATTCTCCAACATTAAAAG
TTAGAAGGTTATTTGAAAAAGAAATAACTATATTGGGAGTTCGATCATTTACGAAAAAAGATTTTAAATA
CGCCAAAAACATATTAGATCTTCATGGTAGTAAATTAATAAGTAGATTATGTATAAGCGTTGTATCTAGT
GAAAACATAAATGCTATTATGAATGATATAGAAGATAGAAATATTGATAAAGTAATTGTTAGAATGAAGT
GATAGTTTTAAAGATTGCGTTTTTTGTAATATTATCTCTAAGAATCTTAAAAGTAATATTATTCATGAAA
ATAAAGGTGCCATTGTTATAATGTCGGATAATCCTGAAGTAGAGGGACATATGCTTGTTTTTGCAAAAAA
GCATTTTCCTACATTGGAACTGGCAGATCAGAGTTCTTGGTACTATATTGGTGAAATATTAAATGAATTA
GGAAAGAGACTAAGGTCCCAAGGATATGATGGATATAATTTATTGAGTGCTAACGGTGTATCTGCAGGTC
AATCCGTTAAACATTTTCACTTTCATGTCATTCCGAGAAAGAAGAATGATGGCATTAATGCATGGCCAAA
TTTTGAAACGAAACCTAATAATACCAGTGATTTTTTTGAAAAAGTAAAATTTTAGAGAGCCACCACAGTG
GTTAATTAAGGCCTGTGAGGCCGGACCAAAACGAAAAAAGGCCCCCCTTTCGGGAGGCCTCTTTTCTGGA
ATTTGGTACCGAGGGGTGCCAGGGCGTGCCCCAGGGCTCCCCGGGCGCGTATAATCGATTTAAATTAGTA
GCCCGCCTAATGAGCGGGCTTTTTTTTAATTCCCCTATTTGTTTATTTTTCTAAATACATTCAAATATGT
ATCCGCTCATGAGACAATAACCCTGATAAATGCTTCAATAATATTGAAAAAGGAAGAGTATGAGCATTCA
GCATTTTCGTGTGGCGCTGATTCCGTTTTTTGCGGCGTTTTGCCTGCCGGTGTTTGCGCATCCGGAAACC
CTGGTGAAAGTGAAAGATGCGGAAGATCAACTGGGTGCGCGCGTGGGCTATATTGAACTGGATCTGAACA
GCGGCAAAATTCTGGAATCTTTTCGTCCGGAAGAACGTTTTCCGATGATGAGCACCTTTAAAGTGCTGCT
GTGCGGTGCGGTTCTGAGCCGTGTGGATGCGGGCCAGGAACAACTGGGCCGTCGTATTCATTATAGCCAG
AACGATCTGGTGGAATATAGCCCGGTGACCGAAAAACATCTGACCGATGGCATGACCGTGCGTGAACTGT
GCAGCGCGGCGATTACCATGAGCGATAACACCGCGGCGAACCTGCTGCTGACGACCATTGGCGGTCCGAA
AGAACTGACCGCGTTTCTGCATAACATGGGCGATCATGTGACCCGTCTGGATCGTTGGGAACCGGAACTG
AACGAAGCGATTCCGAACGATGAACGTGATACCACCATGCCGGCAGCAATGGCGACCACCCTGCGTAAAC
TGCTGACGGGTGAGCTGCTGACCCTGGCAAGCCGCCAGCAACTGATTGATTGGATGGAAGCGGATAAAGT
GGCGGGTCCGCTGCTGCGTAGCGCGCTGCCGGCTGGCTGGTTTATTGCGGATAAAAGCGGTGCGGGCGAA
CGTGGCAGCCGTGGCATTATTGCGGCGCTGGGCCCGGATGGTAAACCGAGCCGTATTGTGGTGATTTATA
CCACCGGCAGCCAGGCGACGATGGATGAACGTAACCGTCAGATTGCGGAAATTGGCGCGAGCCTGATTAA
ACATTGGTAAACCGATACAATTAAAGGCTCCTTTTGGAGCCTTTTTTTTTGGACGACCCTTGTCCTTTTC
CGCTGCATAACCCTGCTTCGGGGTCATTATAGCGATTTTTTCGGTATATCCATCCTTTTTCGCACGATAT
ACAGGATTTTGCCAAAGGGTTCGTGTAGACTTTCCTTGGTGTATCCAACGGCGTCAGCCGGGCAGGATAG
GTGAAGTAGGCCCACCCGCGAGCGGGTGTTCCTTCTTCACTGTCCCTTATTCGCACCTGGCGGTGCTCAA
CGGGAATCCTGCTCTGCGAGGCTGGCCGTAGGCCGGCCGGCGCGCCGATCTGAAGATCAGCAGTTCAACC
TGTTGATAGTACGTACTAAGCTCTCATGTTTCACGTACTAAGCTCTCATGTTTAACGTACTAAGCTCTCA
TGTTTAACGAACTAAACCCTCATGGCTAACGTACTAAGCTCTCATGGCTAACGTACTAAGCTCTCATGTT
TCACGTACTAAGCTCTCATGTTTGAACAATAAAATTAATATAAATCAGCAACTTAAATAGCCTCTAAGGT
TTTAAGTTTTATAAGAAAAAAAAGAATATATAAGGCTTTTAAAGCCTTTAAGGTTTAACGGTTGTGGACA
ACAAGCCAGGGATGTAACGCACTGAGAAGCCCTTAGAGCCTCTCAAAGCAATTTTGAGTGACACAGGAAC
ACTTAACGGCTGACATGGGGCGCGCCCAGGTCAGTCACAGTGGAGCCTAGCACTCACTCAGCGTGACGGC
TCAGAGCAGAATTCACGAGCCAGAAATAGTAACTTTTGCCTAAATCACAAATTGCAAAATTTAATTGCTT
GCAAAAGGTCACATGCTTATAATCAACTTTTTTAAAAATTTAAAATACTTTTTTATTTTTTATTTTTAAA
CATAAATGAAATAATTTATTTATTGTTTATGATTACCGAAACATAAAACCTGCTCAAGAAAAAGAAACTG
TTTTGTCCTTGGAAAAAAAGCACTACCTAGGAGCGGCCAAAATGCCGGCTTACATTTTATGTTAGCTGGT
GGACTGACGCCAGAAAATGTTGGTGATGCGCTTAGATTAAATGGCGTTATTGGTGTTGATGTAAGCGGAG
GTGTGGAGACAAATGGTGTAAAAGACTCTAACAAAATAGCAAATTTCGTCAAAAATGCTAAGAAATAGGT
TATTACTGAGTAGTATTTATTTAAGTATTGTTTGTGCACTTGCCTGCAAGCCTTTTGAAAAGCAAGCATA
AAAGATCTAAACATAAAATCTGTAAAATAACAAGATGTAAAGATAATGCTAAATCATTTGGCTTTTTGAT
TGATTGTACAGGAAAATATACATCGCAGGGGGTTGACTTTTACCATTTCACCGCAATGGAATTAAACTTG
TTGAAGAGAATGTTCACAGGCGCATACGCTACAATGACCCGATTCTTGCTAGCCGAATTCCAGTCAGGCT
GCTAGCACCAGAGCTACGTGACCGCAGGACTAGCTCCAGCTGAGCGACAGCGGCAAGAAAGCCATCCACG
CCGAAAACCCCGCTTCGGCGGGGTTTTGCCGCATCTTGCCGTAACTGACAAATTAACCGAAGGTTTCTTC
CGGCCACTGGGATGCAATGACCTTACCAACAACGCTACAGGATTCGTTGCACGGGATCATTGGGTATTGC
GGATTCAGCGGCTGCAGGAAAACTTGGCCAGAGTCGCGGATCAGCTTCTTAAAGGTGAATTCATCACCAC
CCAGGCGCGCAATGCAAAAGTCTCCCGGCTCAACCGCCTGCTCAGGATCAACCAGGATCAGCATACCATC
CGGAAATGACGGCTTGCTGCCCGTCGGGGCCGTCATGCTGTTGCCTTCTACTTCCAGCCAAAACGCGCTA
TCGCTCGCTTTTTTGGTAGTCGATACCCAACGCTCAGCGTCACCTTTGGTGAAGGTACGCAGTTCCGGGC
TAAACATACCTGCTTGAACGTGGCTGAAGACCGGGTATTCGTATTCAGAGCGCAGAGACGGTTGCATGCT
AACCGCTTCATACATTTCATAGATTTCACGAGCTATAGAAGGAGAGAACTCCTCGACGGAAACTTTCAGA
ATCTTGGTCAGCAGTGCGGCGTTGTACGCGTTCAGCGCATTAATACCGTTAAACAGAGCGCCAACGCCGC
TCTGACCCATGCCCATCTTGTCGGCTACGCTTTCCTGAGACAGACCCAGCTCATTCTTTTTCTTCTCATA
GATTGCTTTCAGACGACGTGCGTCCTCTAGCTGCTCTTGTGTAAGCGGCTTTTTCTTCGTTGACATTTTG
ATCCTCCTTTATATGGAGGTACTAAATCGGAACGTTAAATCTATCACCGCAAGGGATAAATATCTAACAC
CGTGCGTGTTGACTATTTTACCTCTGGCGGTGATAATGGTTGCATCAAATTTGCGCGCCACATTATTATT
CATACCTTTGTGGACCGTATTACAAAGAGAAGTGTTAAATCAAACAAAAAGGAGGATTAATCATGGACAC
GTACGCGGGTGCTTACGACCGTCAGTCGCGCGAGCGCGAAAATTCGAGCGCAGCAAGCCCAGCGACACAG
CGTAGCGCCAACGAAGACAAGGCGGCCGACCTTCAGCGCGAAGTCGAGCGCGACGGGGGCCGGTTCAGGT
TCGTCGGGCATTTCAGCGAAGCGCCGGGCACGTCGGCGTTCGGGACGGCGGAGCGCCCGGAGTTCGAACG
CATCCTGAACGAATGCCGCGCCGGGCGGCTCAACATGATCATTGTCTATGACGTGTCGCGCTTCTCGCGC
CTGAAGGTCATGGACGCGATTCCGATTGTCTCGGAATTGCTCGCCCTGGGCGTGACGATTGTTTCCACTC
AGGAAGGCGTCTTCCGGCAGGGAAACGTCATGGACCTGATTCACCTGATTATGCGGCTCGACGCGTCGCA
CAAAGAATCTTCGCTGAAGTCGGCGAAGATTCTCGACACGAAGAACCTTCAGCGCGAATTGGGCGGGTAC
GTCGGCGGGAAGGCGCCTTACGGCTTCGAGCTTGTTTCGGAGACGAAGGAGATCACGCGCAACGGCCGAA
TGGTCAATGTCGTCATCAACAAGCTTGCGCACTCGACCACTCCCCTTACCGGACCCTTCGAGTTCGAGCC
CGACGTAATCCGGTGGTGGTGGCGTGAGATCAAGACGCACAAACACCTTCCCTTCAAGCCGGGCAGTCAA
GCCGCCATTCACCCGGGCAGCATCACGGGGCTTTGTAAGCGCATGGACGCTGACGCCGTGCCGACCCGGG
GCGAGACGATTGGGAAGAAGACCGCTTCAAGCGCCTGGGACCCGGCAACCGTTATGCGAATCCTTCGGGA
CCCGCGTATTGCGGGCTTCGCCGCTGAGGTGATCTACAAGAAGAAGCCGGACGGCACGCCGACCACGAAG
ATTGAGGGTTACCGCATTCAGCGCGACCCGATCACGCTCCGGCCGGTCGAGCTTGATTGCGGACCGATCA
TCGAGCCCGCTGAGTGGTATGAGCTTCAGGCGTGGTTGGACGGCAGGGGGCGCGGCAAGGGGCTTTCCCG
GGGGCAAGCCATTCTGTCCGCCATGGACAAGCTGTACTGCGAGTGTGGCGCCGTCATGACTTCGAAGCGC
GGGGAAGAATCGATCAAGGACTCTTACCGCTGCCGTCGCCGGAAGGTGGTCGACCCGTCCGCACCTGGGC
AGCACGAAGGCACGTGCAACGTCAGCATGGCGGCACTCGACAAGTTCGTTGCGGAACGCATCTTCAACAA
GATCAGGCACGCCGAAGGCGACGAAGAGACGTTGGCGCTTCTGTGGGAAGCCGCCCGACGCTTCGGCAAG
CTCACTGAGGCGCCTGAGAAGAGCGGCGAACGGGCGAACCTTGTTGCGGAGCGCGCCGACGCCCTGAACG
CCCTTGAAGAGCTGTACGAAGACCGCGCGGCAGGCGCGTACGACGGACCCGTTGGCAGGAAGCACTTCCG
GAAGCAACAGGCAGCGCTGACGCTCCGGCAGCAAGGGGCGGAAGAGCGGCTTGCCGAACTTGAAGCCGCC
GAAGCCCCGAAGCTTCCCCTTGACCAATGGTTCCCCGAAGACGCCGACGCTGACCCGACCGGCCCTAAGT
CGTGGTGGGGGCGCGCGTCAGTAGACGACAAGCGCGTGTTCGTCGGGCTCTTCGTAGACAAGATCGTTGT
CACGAAGTCGACTACGGGCAGGGGGCAGGGAACGCCCATCGAGAAGCGCGCTTCGATCACGTGGGCGAAG
CCGCCGACCGACGACGACGAAGACGACGCCCAGGACGGCACGGAAGACGTAGCGGCGTAATCTATAGTGT
CACCTAAATGGGTGCCAGGGCGTGCCCGTGGGCTCCCCGGGCGCGTATAGGGATAACAGGGTAATACGTC
AAATTCTATCATAATTGTGGTTTCAAAATCGGCTCCGTCGATACTATGTTATACGCCAACTTTGAAAACA
ACTTTGAAAAGGCTGTTTTCTGTATTTAAGGTTTTAGAATGCAAGGAACAGTGAATTGGAGTTCGTCTTG
TTATAATTAGCTTCTTGGGGTATCTTTAAATACTGTAGAAAAAGAAATTGCATACCTTTGTTCCTCGGTT
ATATGTTTGCTCATCTGCAAGACATGGAGGCCCAGAATACCCTCCTTGACAGTCTTGACGTGCGCAGCTC
AGGGGCATGATGTGACTGTCGCCCGTACATTTAGCCCATACATCCCCATGTATAATCATTTGCATCCATA
CATTTTGATGGCCGCACGGCGCGAAGCAAAAATTACGGCACCTCGCTGCAGACCTGCGAGCAGGGAAACG
CTCCCCTCACAGACGCGTTGAATTGTCCCCACGCCGCGCCCCTGTAGAGAAATATAAAAGGTTAGGATTT
GCCACTGAGGTTCTTCTTTCATATACTTCCTTTTAAAATCTTGCTAGGATACAGTTCTCACATCACATCC
GAACATAAACAACCAAAAATTTGTAATTAAGAAGGAGTGATTACATGGGTAAGGAAAAGACTCACGTTTC
GAGGCCGCGATTAAATTCCAACATGGATGCTGATTTATATGGGTATAAATGGGCTCGCGATAATGTCGGG
CAATCAGGTGCGACAATCTATCGATTGTATGGGAAGCCCGATGCGCCAGAGTTGTTTCTGAAACATGGCA
AAGGTAGCGTTGCCAATGATGTTACAGATGAGATGGTCAGACTAAACTGGCTGACGGAATTTATGCCTCT
TCCGACCATCAAGCATTTTATCCGTACTCCTGATGATGCATGGTTACTCACCACTGCGATCCCCGGCAAA
ACAGCATTCCAGGTATTAGAAGAATATCCTGATTCAGGTGAAAATATTGTTGATGCGCTGGCAGTGTTCC
TGCGCCGGTTGCATTCGATTCCTGTTTGTAATTGTCCTTTTAACAGCGATCGCGTATTTCGTCTCGCTCA
GGCGCAATCACGAATGAATAACGGTTTGGTTGATGTGAGTGATTTTGATGACGAGCGTAATGGCTGGCCT
GTTGAACAAGTCTGGAAAGAAATGCATAAGCTTTTGCCATTCTCACCGGATTCAGTCGTCACTCATGGTG
ATTTCTCACTTGATAACCTTATTTTTGACGAGGGGAAATTAATAGGTTGTATTGATGTTGGACGAGTCGG
AATCGCAGACCGATACCAGGATCTTGCCATCCTATGGAACTGCCTCGGTGAGTTTTCTCCTTCATTACAG
AAACGGCTTTTTCAAAAATATGGTATTGATAATCCTGATATGAATAAATTGCAGTTTCATTTGATGCTCG
ATGAGTTTTTCTAATCAGTACTGACAATAAAAAGATTCTTGTTTTCAAGAACTTGTCATTTGTATAGTTT
TTTTATATTGTAGTTGTTCTATTTTAATCAAATGTTAGCGTGATTTATATTTTTTTTCGCCTCGACATCA
TCTGTCCAGATGCGAAGTTAAGTGCGCAGAAAGTAATATCATGCGTCAATCGTATGTGAATGCTGGTCGC
TATACTGCTCTAGCATAACCCCGCGGGGCCTCTTTCGGGGATCTCGCGGGGTTTTTTGCTGAAAGAAGCT
TCAAATAAAACGAAAGGCTCAGTCGAAAGACTGGGCCTTTCGTTATGTTGTTGTCGCTGCGGCCGCACTC
GAGCACCACCACCACCACCACTGGGATCCGGCTGCTAACAAAGCCCGAAAGGAAGCTGAGTTGGCTGCTG
CCACCGCTGAGCAATAACTAGCATAACCCCTTGGGGCCTCTAAACGGGTCTTGAGGGGTTTTTTGCTGAA
GGCCATCATGGCCTAATACGACTCACTATAGGGAGATCCTGCAGGCCAATGTGATGGACACTAAAATAGA
AAATTAAAAATTTAGGAAGTTTAAAAATGAAAAAAGAAAGAAAAAATATTTTCCTTTTGCTTAGTGCTAA
GGTGATTTCTAATATTGGAGATAATTTTTTTGATTTTAGTAATAATACTTGGATAGCATCTCTAGGTGCA
AAAGGTCAGAAAATACTTACTATATATCAAATAACGGAATCAATAACCGGTATTGTATTAAATGTGTTTG
GTGGAGTGTTTGCTGATAACTATAATAGAAAAAAAATTATTACCATAACTGACTTAATAGCTGGTGTAGC
ATGTTTAGTCTTAAGTATAGTATATCCTACCAAATTTTTTGTTTTTGCAATGATATTGGTAAATATAATA
CTAGCTATACTTTCATCTTTTAGATCACCGGCATATAAATCAATTATTCCAAATACAGTTCACAAAGATA
AAATAGTAAAAGTAAATTCTAATTTAGAAATTTGTAATCAACTTGTTAGTGTTAGTTCGCCAGTAATTTC
ATTGATTGCTTATAAAGTTTTTGGGATATGTGGAGCACTTTTGATAGATGGAATATCTTTTTTAATATCA
GCACTTCTAAATAACTGTTTACAAGTAATCCATAAAAAAAGTGACGAAAATATTAGGCATATAAAAAATA
AAATTATTAAGAACATTATTGAAGGTATTGAATACATTACTAAAAATTCACAAGTAGCAATATTACTTAT
TGTCTCATCAGCTGTTAATTTTTTCTTAGCTGGATATAATTACTCTTTTCCTTTTGTTAATAAAGCTTTT
GGAACAGGAAATAGTACATATACTATTTTATTAGTAAGTCAATCTTTAGGTGGAATTATCGGAGGAATTA
TTAGTCCCAAATTGACTAAAAACGATTCTATTAGTCATTTGCTTAATCTATTAACATTTTGTGGATTAAG
CATCGCAGGAATCTATTTATTGTTTCAATGGTATCATTCCTTATTAACAGTTTTTGTTTTTATGTTTTTA
TTTCATATGTTGCTAACAGCATACAATATTGATTTTTTTAGCATAATCCAAACAAAAGTAGATGATAAGT
ATCTAGGGAGAGTGTTTAGTGTAGTCTTTACTGTTGCCATTATTTTTATGCCTATAGGGACAGCCGTATT
TTCGTATTATTCAAAAGCTTATGTGGTAGAAAATTACATAATAATTGGTATTGGGATAATAATCGTTTCA
ATTGTA
